>Addgene plasmid #32166 | LHP809 - Ub-K63A-CYC1 | addgene partial sequence | sequence record 38063 | yCUP1pro-F 5'-CATATAGAAGTCATCGAAAT-3'
AGACGTTAACCGGTAAAACCATAACTCTAGAAGTTGAATCTTCCGATACCATCGACAACGTTAAGTCGAA
AATTCAAGACAAGGAAGGCATTCCACCTGATCAACAAAGATTGATCTTTGCCGGTAAGCAGCTCGAGGAC
GGTAGAACGCTGTCTGATTACAACATTCAGGCGGAGTCGACCTTACATCTTGTCTTAAGACTAAGAGGTG
GTTGAGGTACCAAGATGGCCTTTGGTGGGTTGAAGAAGGAAAAAGACAGAAACGACTTAATTACCTACTT
GAAAAAAGCCTGTGAGTAAACAGGCCCCTTTTCCTTTGTCGATATCATGTAATTAGTTATGTCACGCTTA
CATTCACGCCCTCCCCCCACATCCGCTCTAACCGAAAAGGAAGGAGTTAGACAACCTGAAGTCTAGGTCC
CTATTTATTTTTTTATAGTTATGTTAGTATTAAGAACGTTATTTATATTTCAAATTTTTCTTTTTTTTCT
GTACAGACGCGTGTACGCATGTAACATTATACTGAAAACCTTGCTTGAGAAGGTTTTGGGACGCTCGAAG
GCTTTAATTTGCAAGCTTGGCGTAATCATGGTCATAGCTGTTTCCTGTGTGAAATTGTTATCCGCTCACA
ATTCCACACAACATACGAGCCGGAAGCATAAAGTGTAAAGCCTGGGGTGCCTAATGAGTGAGCTAACTCA
CATTAATTGCGTTGCGCTCACTGCCCGCTTTCCAGTCGGGAAACCTGTCGTGCCAGCTGCATTAATGAAT
CGGCCAACGCGCGGGGAGAGGCGGTTTGCGTATTGGGCGCTCTTCCGCTTCCTCGCTCACTGACTCGCTG
CGCTCGGTCGTTCG
