[The description below was written by a language model from this plasmid's Addgene catalogue record.]
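Description:
LHP809 - Ub-K63A-CYC1 is a yeast expression plasmid built on YEplac195, an episomal E. coli/S. cerevisiae shuttle vector. In yeast it replicates through a 2 µm origin, which supports multicopy maintenance, and is selected by URA3 complementation of uracil auxotrophy. In bacteria it is maintained at high copy number under ampicillin selection.

The payload is an expression cassette of roughly 1040 bp carried on a BamHI/HindIII fragment ligated into the corresponding sites of the backbone, giving a plasmid of approximately 6.3 kb. The cassette consists of the CUP1 promoter, a synthetic yeast ubiquitin gene and the CYC1 transcription terminator. CUP1 is the copper-responsive metallothionein promoter, so ubiquitin expression can be raised by adding copper to the medium. The ubiquitin coding sequence carries a K63A substitution, introduced by site-directed mutagenesis of a related parent plasmid from the same collection. This change replaces lysine 63 with alanine, removing one of the lysine residues through which ubiquitin molecules are linked into chains.

The record does not state an explicit purpose, but a ubiquitin variant lacking lysine 63 cannot serve as an acceptor for K63-linked polyubiquitin chains. Constructs of this type are generally used to overexpress the mutant in yeast and test whether a given process depends on that linkage rather than on monoubiquitination or chains built through other lysines. No epitope tags or reporters are recorded for the insert, and no annotated feature table accompanies the entry, so exact element positions are not available.
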