Addgene plasmid #32166: LHP809 - Ub-K63A-CYC1
Depositing lab: Linda Hicke. Depositing organization: Northwestern University.
Backbone
  Vector backbone: YEplac195
  Modifications to backbone: Contains CUP1 promoter, synthetic yeast ubiquitin, and CYC1 terminator sequence - all cloned in at same time as described in comments. K63A mutation was introduced by site-directed mutagenesis of LHP585 (Addgene 32168).
  Vector type: Yeast Expression
  Selectable markers: URA3
Growth in bacteria
  Bacterial resistance: Ampicillin, 100 μg/mL
  Growth temperature: 37°C
  Growth strain: DH5alpha
  Copy number: High Copy
Gene/Insert
  Cloning method: Restriction Enzyme; 5′ cloning site none (unknown if destroyed); 3′ cloning site none (unknown if destroyed)
  Sequencing primers: 5′ CUP1 forward; 3′ LacZ-R
Terms and licenses: Academic/Nonprofit Terms; Industry Terms: Not Available to Industry
Depositor comments: A ~1040 bp BamHI / HindIII fragment containing the CUP1 promoter, the synthetic yeast Ub gene and a CYC1 terminator sequence was ligated into the BamHI and HindIII sites of YEplac195. The resulting plasmid is approximately 6.281kb). K63A mutation was introduced by site-directed mutagenesis of LHP585 (Addgene 32168). 2 µm S. cerevisiae replication.
How to cite: LHP809 - Ub-K63A-CYC1 was a gift from Linda Hicke (Addgene plasmid # 32166 ; http://n2t.net/addgene:32166 ; RRID:Addgene_32166)
